>Addgene plasmid #174332 | pN1mcherry-NKD2S31A | addgene full sequence | sequence record 349871 | Addgene NGS Result
GCGTTATCCCCTGATTCTGTGGATAACCGTATTACCGCCATGCATTAGTTATTAATAGTAATCAATTACG
GGGTCATTAGTTCATAGCCCATATATGGAGTTCCGCGTTACATAACTTACGGTAAATGGCCCGCCTGGCT
GACCGCCCAACGACCCCCGCCCATTGACGTCAATAATGACGTATGTTCCCATAGTAACGCCAATAGGGAC
TTTCCATTGACGTCAATGGGTGGAGTATTTACGGTAAACTGCCCACTTGGCAGTACATCAAGTGTATCAT
ATGCCAAGTACGCCCCCTATTGACGTCAATGACGGTAAATGGCCCGCCTGGCATTATGCCCAGTACATGA
CCTTATGGGACTTTCCTACTTGGCAGTACATCTACGTATTAGTCATCGCTATTACCATGGTGATGCGGTT
TTGGCAGTACATCAATGGGCGTGGATAGCGGTTTGACTCACGGGGATTTCCAAGTCTCCACCCCATTGAC
GTCAATGGGAGTTTGTTTTGGCACCAAAATCAACGGGACTTTCCAAAATGTCGTAACAACTCCGCCCCAT
TGACGCAAATGGGCGGTAGGCGTGTACGGTGGGAGGTCTATATAAGCAGAGCTGGTTTAGTGAACCGTCA
GATCCGCTAGCGCTACCGGACTCAGATCTCGAGATGGGGAAACTGCAGTCGAAGCACGCCGCCGCCGCCC
GCAAGCGGAGAGAGAGCCCGGAAGGGGACAGCTTCGTGGCGTCCGCGTACGCGGCCGGCCGCAAAGGCGC
GGAGGAAGCGGAGCGGCGCGCGCGGGACAAGCAGGAGCTGCCCAATGGGGACCCCAAGGAGGGGCCTTTC
CGGGAGGACCAGTGTCCCCTACAGGTGGCACTCCCCGCTGAGAAAGCTGAGGGCCGCGAGCACCCGGGAC
AACTCCTCAGCGCAGATGACGGAGAGAGGGCAGCAAACCGCGAGGGCCCGCGAGGACCGGGCGGGCAGCG
CCTCAACATTGACGCACTCCAGTGCGATGTCTCGGTGGAGGAGGACGACCGCCAGGAGTGGACGTTCACG
CTCTATGACTTTGACAACTGCGGGAAGGTCACCAGGGAGGACATGTCCAGCCTCATGCACACCATCTATG
AGGTCGTGGATGCCTCGGTCAACCACTCCTCGGGCAGCAGCAAGACCCTCCGTGTGAAGCTAACCGTCAG
CCCTGAGCCCTCCAGCAAGAGGAAGGAGGGTCCTCCTGCTGGCCAGGACCGGGAGCCCACCCGTTGCAGG
ATGGAGGGTGAACTGGCAGAGGAGCCAAGGGTGGCTGACAGGAGGTTGTCTGCACACGTCAGGAGGCCCA
GTACTGACCCCCAGCCCTGCTCGGAGCGGGGGCCCTACTGCGTGGACGAGAACACGGAGCGCAGAAACCA
CTACCTGGACCTCGCCGGGATTGAGAACTACACGTCCAGATTCGGCCCTGGGTCCCCTCCTGTGCAAGCA
AAGCAGGAGCCCCAGGGCAGGGCCTCGCACCTCCAGGCCCGGTCCCGCTCCCAGGAGCCAGATACACATG
CCGTACACCACCGCAGGTCACAGGTGCTGGTGGAACACGTCGTGCCAGCCTCGGAGCCTGCTGCCCGGGC
CCTGGACACGCAGCCCCGGCCGAAGGGGCCGGAGAAGCAGTTCCTCAAGTCCCCCAAGGGCTCCGGGAAG
CCGCCTGGGGTGCCAGCCAGCAGCAAGTCCGGGAAAGCCTTCAGCTACTACCTGCCGGCCGTCCTGCCGC
CCCAGGCCCCTCAGGACGGCCACCACCTCCCGCAGCCCCCACCGCCACCCTACGGCCACAAGCGGTACCG
CCAAAAGGGCAGGGAGGGCCACTCGCCACTCAAGGCCCCACACGCTCAGCCTGCCACAGTGGAGCACGAG
GTGGTGCGGGACCTGCCGCCCACGCCAGCAGGAGAGGGCTACGCGGTGCCAGTGATCCAGCGGCACGAGC
ACCACCACCACCACGAGCACCACCACCACCACCACCACCACCACTTCCACCCGTCCCGAATTCTGCAGTC
GACGGTACCGCGGGCCCGGGATCCACCGGTCGCCACCATGGTGAGCAAGGGCGAGGAGGATAACATGGCC
ATCATCAAGGAGTTCATGCGCTTCAAGGTGCACATGGAGGGCTCCGTGAACGGCCACGAGTTCGAGATCG
AGGGCGAGGGCGAGGGCCGCCCCTACGAGGGCACCCAGACCGCCAAGCTGAAGGTGACCAAGGGTGGCCC
CCTGCCCTTCGCCTGGGACATCCTGTCCCCTCAGTTCATGTACGGCTCCAAGGCCTACGTGAAGCACCCC
GCCGACATCCCCGACTACTTGAAGCTGTCCTTCCCCGAGGGCTTCAAGTGGGAGCGCGTGATGAACTTCG
AGGACGGCGGCGTGGTGACCGTGACCCAGGACTCCTCCCTGCAGGACGGCGAGTTCATCTACAAGGTGAA
GCTGCGCGGCACCAACTTCCCCTCCGACGGCCCCGTAATGCAGAAGAAGACCATGGGCTGGGAGGCCTCC
TCCGAGCGGATGTACCCCGAGGACGGCGCCCTGAAGGGCGAGATCAAGCAGAGGCTGAAGCTGAAGGACG
GCGGCCACTACGACGCTGAGGTCAAGACCACCTACAAGGCCAAGAAGCCCGTGCAGCTGCCCGGCGCCTA
CAACGTCAACATCAAGTTGGACATCACCTCCCACAACGAGGACTACACCATCGTGGAACAGTACGAACGC
GCCGAGGGCCGCCACTCCACCGGCGGCATGGACGAGCTGTACAAGTAGCGGCCGCGACTCTAGATCATAA
TCAGCCATACCACATTTGTAGAGGTTTTACTTGCTTTAAAAAACCTCCCACACCTCCCCCTGAACCTGAA
ACATAAAATGAATGCAATTGTTGTTGTTAACTTGTTTATTGCAGCTTATAATGGTTACAAATAAAGCAAT
AGCATCACAAATTTCACAAATAAAGCATTTTTTTCACTGCATTCTAGTTGTGGTTTGTCCAAACTCATCA
ATGTATCTTAAGGCGTAAATTGTAAGCGTTAATATTTTGTTAAAATTCGCGTTAAATTTTTGTTAAATCA
GCTCATTTTTTAACCAATAGGCCGAAATCGGCAAAATCCCTTATAAATCAAAAGAATAGACCGAGATAGG
GT
[37 nt withheld, positions 3153-3189]
AAAGAACGTGGACTCCAACGTCAAAGG
[49 nt withheld, positions 3217-3265]
T
[91 nt withheld, positions 3267-3357]
G
[124 nt withheld, positions 3359-3482]
CAGGTGGCACTTTTCGGGGAAATGTGCGCGGAACCCCTATTTGTTTATTTTTCTAAATACATTCAAATAT
GTATCCGCTCATGAGACAATAACCCTGATAAATGCTTCAATAATATTGAAAAAGGAAGAGTCCTGAGGCG
GAAAGAACCAGCTGTGGAATGTGTGTCAGTTAGGGTGTGGAAAGTCCCCAGGCTCCCCAGCAGGCAGAAG
TATGCAAAGCATGCATCTCAATTAGTCAGCAACCAGGTGTGGAAAGTCCCCAGGCTCCCCAGCAGGCAGA
AGTATGCAAAGCATGCATCTCAATTAGTCAGCAACCATAGTCCCGCCCCTAACTCCGCCCATCCCGCCCC
TAACTCCGCCCAGTTCCGCCCATTCTCCGCCCCATGGCTGACTAATTTTTTTTATTTATGCAGAGGCCGA
GGCCGCCTCGGCCTCTGAGCTATTCCAGAAGTAGTGAGGAGGCTTTTTTGGAGGCCTAGGCTTTTGCAAA
GATCGATCAAGAGACAGGATGAGGATCGTTTCGCATGATTGAACAAGATGGATTGCACGCAGGTTCTCCG
GCCGCTTGGGTGGAGAGGCTATTCGGCTATGACTGGGCACAACAGACAATCGGCTGCTCTGATGCCGCCG
TGTTCCGGCTGTCAGCGCAGGGGCGCCCGGTTCTTTTTGTCAAGACCGACCTGTCCGGTGCCCTGAATGA
ACTGCAAGACGAGGCAGCGCGGCTATCGTGGCTGGCCACGACGGGCGTTCCTTGCGCAGCTGTGCTCGAC
GTTGTCACTGAAGCGGGAAGGGACTGGCTGCTATTGGGCGAAGTGCCGGGGCAGGATCTCCTGTCATCTC
ACCTTGCTCCTGCCGAGAAAGTATCCATCATGGCTGATGCAATGCGGCGGCTGCATACGCTTGATCCGGC
TACCTGCCCATTCGACCACCAAGCGAAACATCGCATCGAGCGAGCACGTACTCGGATGGAAGCCGGTCTT
GTCGATCAGGATGATCTGGACGAAGAGCATCAGGGGCTCGCGCCAGCCGAACTGTTCGCCAGGCTCAAGG
CGAGCATGCCCGACGGCGAGGATCTCGTCGTGACCCATGGCGATGCCTGCTTGCCGAATATCATGGTGGA
AAATGGCCGCTTTTCTGGATTCATCGACTGTGGCCGGCTGGGTGTGGCGGACCGCTATCAGGACATAGCG
TTGGCTACCCGTGATATTGCTGAAGAGCTTGGCGGCGAATGGGCTGACCGCTTCCTCGTGCTTTACGGTA
TCGCCGCTCCCGATTCGCAGCGCATCGCCTTCTATCGCCTTCTTGACGAGTTCTTCTGAGCGGGACTCTG
GGGTTCGAAATGACCGACCAAGCGACGCCCAACCTGCCATCACGAGATTTCGATTCCACCGCCGCCTTCT
ATGAAAGGTTGGGCTTCGGAATCGTTTTCCGGGACGCCGGCTGGATGATCCTCCAGCGCGGGGATCTCAT
GCTGGAGTTCTTCGCCCACCCTAGGGGGAGGCTAACTGAAACACGGAAGGAGACAATACCGGAAGGAACC
CGCGCTATGACGGCAATAAAAAGACAGAATAAAACGCACGGTGTTGGGTCGTTTGTTCATAAACGCGGGG
TTCGGTCCCAGGGCTGGCACTCTGTCGATACCCCACCGAGACCCCATTGGGGCCAATACGCCCGCGTTTC
TTCCTTTTCCCCACCCCACCCCCCAAGTTCGGGTGAAGGCCCAGGGCTCGCAGCCAACGTCGGGGCGGCA
GGCCCTGCCATAGCCTCAGGTTACTCATATATACTTTAGATTGATTTAAAACTTCATTTTTAATTTAAAA
GGATCTAGGTGAAGATCCTTTTTGATAATCTCATGACCAAAATCCCTTAACGTGAGTTTTCGTTCCACTG
AGCGTCAGACCCCGTAGAAAAGATCAAAGGATCTTCTTGAGATCCTTTTTTTCTGCGCGTAATCTGCTGC
TTGCAAACAAAAAAACCACCGCTACCAGCGGTGGTTTGTTTGCCGGATCAAGAGCTACCAACTCTTTTTC
CGAAGGTAACTGGCTTCAGCAGAGCGCAGATACCAAATACTGTTCTTCTAGTGTAGCCGTAGTTAGGCCA
CCACTTCAAGAACTCTGTAGCACCGCCTACATACCTCGCTCTGCTAATCCTGTTACCAGTGGCTGCTGCC
AGTGGCGATAAGTCGTGTCTTACCGGGTTGGACTCAAGACGATAGTTACCGGATAAGGCGCAGCGGTCGG
GCTGAACGGGGGGTTCGTGCACACAGCCCAGCTTGGAGCGAACGACCTACACCGAACTGAGATACCTACA
GCGTGAGCTATGAGAAAGCGCCACGCTTCCCGAAGGGAGAAAGGCGGACAGGTATCCGGTAAGCGGCAGG
GTCGGAACAGGAGAGCGCACGAGGGAGCTTCCAGGGGGAAACGCCTGGTATCTTTATAGTCCTGTCGGGT
TTCGCCACCTCTGACTTGAGCGTCGATTTTTGTGATGCTCGTCAGGGGGGCGGAGCCTATGGAAAAACGC
CAGCAACGCGGCCTTTTTACGGTTCCTGGCCTTTTGCTGGCCTTTTGCTCACATGTTCTTTCCT
Features (pLannotate 1.2.2; 17 found; start..end, strand, type, name):
      4..38      +  rep_origin     RSF ori (fragment): Plasmids containing the RSF 1030 origin of replication can be propagated in E. coli cells that contain additional plasmids with compatible origins.
    106..409     +  enhancer       CMV enhancer: human cytomegalovirus immediate early enhancer
    410..613     +  promoter       CMV promoter: human cytomegalovirus (CMV) immediate early promoter
    636..663     +  misc_feature   MCS (fragment): multiple cloning site
    664..2016    +  CDS            NKD2: NKD2_HUMAN - Experimental evidence at protein level: Swiss-Prot protein existence level 1. Cell autonomous antagonist of the canonical Wnt signaling pathway. May activate a second Wnt signaling pathway that controls planar cell polarity (By similarity). Required for processing of TGFA and for targeting of TGFA to the basolateral membrane of polarized epithelial cells. From Homo sapiens (Human).
   2017..2054    +  misc_feature   MCS (fragment): multiple cloning site
   2068..2778    +  CDS            mCherry: monomeric derivative of DsRed fluorescent protein (Shaner et al., 2004) mammalian codon-optimized
   2793..2876    +  CDS            large T antigen (fragment): large T antigen from SV40 (simian virus 40)
   2899..3020    +  polyA_signal   SV40 poly(A) signal: SV40 polyadenylation signal
   3054..3482    -  rep_origin     f1 ori (sequence partly withheld): f1 bacteriophage origin of replication; arrow indicates direction of (+) strand synthesis
   3509..3613    +  promoter       AmpR promoter: bla
   3615..3972    +  promoter       SV40 promoter: SV40 enhancer and early promoter
   4007..4801    +  CDS            NeoR/KanR: aminoglycoside phosphotransferase from Tn5; aph(3')-II (or nptII); confers resistance to neomycin, kanamycin, and G418 (Geneticin®)
   4822..4974    +  CDS            ble (fragment): BLE_KLEPN - Experimental evidence at protein level: Swiss-Prot protein existence level 1. Binding protein with a strong affinity to the bleomycin family of antibiotics. Binds to CL990; an antimitotic-antibiotic compound. From Klebsiella pneumoniae.
   5033..5080    +  polyA_signal   HSV TK poly(A) signal: herpes simplex virus thymidine kinase polyadenylation signal (Cole and Stacy, 1985)
   5171..5187    -  polyA_signal   bGH poly(A) signal (fragment): bovine growth hormone polyadenylation signal
   5409..5997    +  rep_origin     ori: high-copy-number ColE1/pMB1/pBR322/pUC origin of replication
