[The description below was written by a language model from this plasmid's Addgene catalogue record and pLannotate feature annotations shown in this document.]
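Description:
pN1mcherry-NKD2S31A is a mammalian expression plasmid built on the pmCherryN1 backbone. It encodes human NKD2 (Naked2, an inhibitor of canonical Wnt signalling) carrying a serine-31-to-alanine substitution and fused at its C terminus to the red fluorescent protein mCherry. The roughly 1.35 kb NKD2 cDNA was inserted between the XhoI and EcoRI sites of the multiple cloning site, both of which are retained. It sits directly downstream of the human cytomegalovirus immediate-early enhancer and promoter. A short stretch of residual polylinker joins the NKD2 reading frame to the backbone-encoded, mammalian codon-optimized mCherry, and the transcript is terminated by an SV40 polyadenylation signal.

The sequenced plasmid is about 6.1 kb and is maintained in E. coli at high copy through a ColE1/pUC-type origin; an f1 origin is also present. A single Tn5 aminoglycoside phosphotransferase gene (NeoR/KanR) provides both selections. A bacterial bla-type promoter drives it for kanamycin resistance in bacteria. An adjacent SV40 enhancer/early promoter, paired with an HSV TK polyadenylation signal, drives it for G418 selection of transfected mammalian cells. The small RSF ori, large T antigen, ble and bGH poly(A) hits in the feature table are short fragments, most likely backbone remnants or annotation matches rather than functional elements.

The construct suits transient or stable expression of a fluorescently tagged NKD2 point mutant, so that its localization and behaviour can be followed in living or fixed cells. The associated publication concerns NKD2-dependent trafficking of ORAI1 and calcium entry in T cells. The record does not state the specific functional consequence of the S31A change.
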