Addgene plasmid #174332: pN1mcherry-NKD2S31A
Purpose: encodes human NKD2 S31A mutant cDNA with a C-terminal mCherry fusion.
Depositing lab: Sonal Srikanth. Depositing organization: University of California, Los Angeles (UCLA). Publication: NKD2 mediates stimulation-dependent ORAI1 trafficking to augment Ca(2+) entry in T cells. Wu B, Woo JS, Vila P, Jew M, Leung J, Sun Z, Srikanth S, Gwack Y. Cell Rep. 2021 Aug 24;36(8):109603. doi: 10.1016/j.celrep.2021.109603. PubMed 34433025.
Backbone
  Vector backbone: pmCherryN1
  Backbone size w/o insert (bp): 4700
  Vector type: Mammalian Expression
  Selectable markers: Neomycin (select with G418)
Growth in bacteria
  Bacterial resistance: Kanamycin, 50 μg/mL
  Growth temperature: 37°C
  Growth strain: DH5alpha
  Copy number: High Copy
Gene/Insert
  Gene/Insert name: Homo sapiens NKD inhibitor of WNT signaling pathway 2 (alt name: NKD2)
  Species: H. sapiens (human)
  Insert size (bp): 1355
  Mutation: changed Serine 31 to Alanine
  GenBank ID: NM_033120.4
  Entrez Gene: NKD2 (a.k.a. Naked2)
  Promoter: CMV
  Tag / fusion protein: mCherry tag (C terminal on backbone)
  Cloning method: Restriction Enzyme; 5′ cloning site XhoI (not destroyed); 3′ cloning site EcoR1 (not destroyed)
  Sequencing primers: 5′ n/a
Terms and licenses: Academic/Nonprofit Terms; Industry Terms: Not Available to Industry
How to cite: pN1mcherry-NKD2S31A was a gift from Sonal Srikanth (Addgene plasmid # 174332 ; http://n2t.net/addgene:174332 ; RRID:Addgene_174332)
